>Addgene plasmid #173633 | Lenti-sgFat1#1/Cre | addgene full sequence | sequence record 362051 | Addgene NGS Result
CGCACATTTCCCCGAAAAGTGCCACCTGACGTCGACGGATCGGGAGATCTCCCGATCCCCTATGGTGCAC
TCTCAGTACAATCTGCTCTGATGCCGCATAGTTAAGCCAGTATCTGCTCCCTGCTTGTGTGTTGGAGGTC
GCTGAGTAGTGCGCGAGCAAAATTTAAGCTACAACAAGGCAAGGCTTGACCGACAATTGCATGAAGAATC
TGCTTAGGGTTAGGCGTTTTGCGCTGCTTCGCGATGTACGGGCCAGATATACGCGTTGACATTGATTATT
GACTAGTTATTAATAGTAATCAATTACGGGGTCATTAGTTCATAGCCCATATATGGAGTTCCGCGTTACA
TAACTTACGGTAAATGGCCCGCCTGGCTGACCGCCCAACGACCCCCGCCCATTGACGTCAATAATGACGT
ATGTTCCCATAGTAACGCCAATAGGGACTTTCCATTGACGTCAATGGGTGGAGTATTTACGGTAAACTGC
CCACTTGGCAGTACATCAAGTGTATCATATGCCAAGTACGCCCCCTATTGACGTCAATGACGGTAAATGG
CCCGCCTGGCATTATGCCCAGTACATGACCTTATGGGACTTTCCTACTTGGCAGTACATCTACGTATTAG
TCATCGCTATTACCATGGTGATGCGGTTTTGGCAGTACATCAATGGGCGTGGATAGCGGTTTGACTCACG
GGGATTTCCAAGTCTCCACCCCATTGACGTCAATGGGAGTTTGTTTTGGCACCAAAATCAACGGGACTTT
CCAAAATGTCGTAACAACTCCGCCCCATTGACGCAAATGGGCGGTAGGCGTGTACGGTGGGAGGTCTATA
TAAGCAGCGCGTTTTGCCTGTACTGGGTCTCTCTGGTTAGACCAGATCTGAGCCTGGGAGCTCTCTGGCT
AACTAGGGAACCCACTGCTTAAGCCTCAATAAAGCTTGCCTTGAGTGCTTCAAGTAGTGTGTGCCCGTCT
GTTGTGTGACTCTGGTAACTAGAGATCCCTCAGACCCTTTTAGTCAGTGTGGAAAATCTCTAGCAGTGGC
GCCCGAACAGGGACTTGAAAGCGAAAGGGAAACCAGAGGAGCTCTCTCGACGCAGGACTCGGCTTGCTGA
AGCGCGCACGGCAAGAGGCGAGGGGCGGCGACTGGTGAGTACGCCAAAAATTTTGACTAGCGGAGGCTAG
AAGGAGAGAGATGGGTGCGAGAGCGTCAGTATTAAGCGGGGGAGAATTAGATCGCGATGGGAAAAAATTC
GGTTAAGGCCAGGGGGAAAGAAAAAATATAAATTAAAACATATAGTATGGGCAAGCAGGGAGCTAGAACG
ATTCGCAGTTAATCCTGGCCTGTTAGAAACATCAGAAGGCTGTAGACAAATACTGGGACAGCTACAACCA
TCCCTTCAGACAGGATCAGAAGAACTTAGATCATTATATAATACAGTAGCAACCCTCTATTGTGTGCATC
AAAGGATAGAGATAAAAGACACCAAGGAAGCTTTAGACAAGATAGAGGAAGAGCAAAACAAAAGTAAGAC
CACCGCACAGCAAGCGGCCGGCCGCTGATCTTCAGACCTGGAGGAGGAGATATGAGGGACAATTGGAGAA
GTGAATTATATAAATATAAAGTAGTAAAAATTGAACCATTAGGAGTAGCACCCACCAAGGCAAAGAGAAG
AGTGGTGCAGAGAGAAAAAAGAGCAGTGGGAATAGGAGCTTTGTTCCTTGGGTTCTTGGGAGCAGCAGGA
AGCACTATGGGCGCAGCGTCAATGACGCTGACGGTACAGGCCAGACAATTATTGTCTGGTATAGTGCAGC
AGCAGAACAATTTGCTGAGGGCTATTGAGGCGCAACAGCATCTGTTGCAACTCACAGTCTGGGGCATCAA
GCAGCTCCAGGCAAGAATCCTGGCTGTGGAAAGATACCTAAAGGATCAACAGCTCCTGGGGATTTGGGGT
TGCTCTGGAAAACTCATTTGCACCACTGCTGTGCCTTGGAATGCTAGTTGGAGTAATAAATCTCTGGAAC
AGATTTGGAATCACACGACCTGGATGGAGTGGGACAGAGAAATTAACAATTACACAAGCTTAATACACTC
CTTAATTGAAGAATCGCAAAACCAGCAAGAAAAGAATGAACAAGAATTATTGGAATTAGATAAATGGGCA
AGTTTGTGGAATTGGTTTAACATAACAAATTGGCTGTGGTATATAAAATTATTCATAATGATAGTAGGAG
GCTTGGTAGGTTTAAGAATAGTTTTTGCTGTACTTTCTATAGTGAATAGAGTTAGGCAGGGATATTCACC
ATTATCGTTTCAGACCCACCTCCCAACCCCGAGGGGACCCGACAGGCCCGAAGGAATAGAAGAAGAAGGT
GGAGAGAGAGACAGAGACAGATCCATTCGATTAGTGAACGGATCGGCACTGCGTGCGCCAATTCTGCAGA
CAAATGGCAGTATTCATCCACAATTTTAAAAGAAAAGGGGGGATTGGGGGGTACAGTGCAGGGGAAAGAA
TAGTAGACATAATAGCAACAGACATACAAACTAAAGAATTACAAAAACAAATTACAAAAATTCAAAATTT
TCGGGTTTATTACAGGGACAGCAGAGATCCAGTTTGGTTAGTACCGGGCCCGCTCTAGCCCTGCAGGAAC
TGTTTAAACTGTGAGGGCCTATTTCCCATGATTCCTTCATATTTGCATATACGATACAAGGCTGTTAGAG
AGATAATTGGAATTAATTTGACTGTAAACACAAAGATATTAGTACAAAATACGTGACGTAGAAAGTAATA
ATTTCTTGGGTAGTTTGCAGTTTTAAAATTATGTTTTAAAATGGACTATCATATGCTTACCGTAACTTGA
AAGTATTTCGATTTCTTGGCTTTATATATCTTGTGGAAAGGACCAAACACCGCGAGGACTTCGACTTCCC
GGGTTTTAGAGCTAGAAATAGCAAGTTAAAATAAGGCTAGTCCGTTATCAACTTGAAAAAGTGGCACCGA
GTCGGTGCTTTTTTGTTTGGCGCGCCTATGGCTTAATTAACATGGCGGCCGCATTCTACCGGGTAGGGGA
GGCGCTTTTCCCAAGGCAGTCTGGAGCATGCGCTTTAGCAGCCCCGCTGGGCACTTGGCGCTACACAAGT
GGCCTCTGGCCTCGCACACATTCCACATCCACCGGTAGGCGCCAACCGGCTCCGTTCTTTGGTGGCCCCT
TCGCGCCACCTTCTACTCCTCCCCTAGTCAGGAAGTTCCCCCCCGCCCCGCAGCTCGCGTCGTGCAGGAC
GTGACAAATGGAAGTAGCACGTCTCACTAGTCTCGTGCAGATGGACAGCACCGCTGAGCAATGGAAGCGG
GTAGGCCTTTGGGGCAGCGGCCAATAGCAGCTTTGCTCCTTCGCTTTCTGGGCTCAGAGGCTGGGAAGGG
GTGGGTCCGGGGGCGGGCTCAGGGGCGGGCTCAGGGGCGGGGCGGGCGCCCGAAGGTCCTCCGGAGGCCC
GGCATTCTGCACGCTTCAAAAGCGCACGTCTGCCGCGCTGTTCTCCTCTTCCTCATCTCCGGGACCCGGG
ATGCCCAAGAAGAAGAGGAAGGTGTCCAATTTACTGACCGTACACCAAAATTTGCCTGCATTACCGGTCG
ATGCAACGAGTGATGAGGTTCGCAAGAACCTGATGGACATGTTCAGGGATCGCCAGGCGTTTTCTGAGCA
TACCTGGAAAATGCTTCTGTCCGTTTGCCGGTCGTGGGCGGCATGGTGCAAGTTGAATAACCGGAAATGG
TTTCCCGCAGAACCTGAAGATGTTCGCGATTATCTTCTATATCTTCAGGCGCGCGGTCTGGCAGTAAAAA
CTATCCAGCAACATTTGGGCCAGCTAAACATGCTTCATCGTCGGTCCGGGCTGCCACGACCAAGTGACAG
CAATGCTGTTTCACTGGTTATGCGGCGGATCCGAAAAGAAAACGTTGATGCCGGTGAACGTGCAAAACAG
GCTCTAGCGTTCGAACGCACTGATTTCGACCAGGTTCGTTCACTCATGGAAAATAGCGATCGCTGCCAGG
ATATACGTAATCTGGCATTTCTGGGGATTGCTTATAACACCCTGTTACGTATAGCCGAAATTGCCAGGAT
CAGGGTTAAAGATATCTCACGTACTGACGGTGGGAGAATGTTAATCCATATTGGCAGAACGAAAACGCTG
GTTAGCACCGCAGGTGTAGAGAAGGCACTTAGCCTGGGGGTAACTAAACTGGTCGAGCGATGGATTTCCG
TCTCTGGTGTAGCTGATGATCCGAATAACTACCTGTTTTGCCGGGTCAGAAAAAATGGTGTTGCCGCGCC
ATCTGCCACCAGCCAGCTATCAACTCGCGCCCTGGAAGGGATTTTTGAAGCAACTCATCGATTGATTTAC
GGCGCTAAGGATGACTCTGGTCAGAGATACCTGGCCTGGTCTGGACACAGTGCCCGTGTCGGAGCCGCGC
GAGATATGGCCCGCGCTGGAGTTTCAATACCGGAGATCATGCAAGCTGGTGGCTGGACCAATGTAAATAT
TGTCATGAACTATATCCGTAACCTGGATAGTGAAACAGGGGCAATGGTGCGCCTGCTGGAAGATGGCGAT
TAGCCATGTTTAAGGGTTCCGGTTCCACTAGGTACAATTCGATATCAAGCTTATCGATAATCAACCTCTG
GATTACAAAATTTGTGAAAGATTGACTGGTATTCTTAACTATGTTGCTCCTTTTACGCTATGTGGATACG
CTGCTTTAATGCCTTTGTATCATGCTATTGCTTCCCGTATGGCTTTCATTTTCTCCTCCTTGTATAAATC
CTGGTTGCTGTCTCTTTATGAGGAGTTGTGGCCCGTTGTCAGGCAACGTGGCGTGGTGTGCACTGTGTTT
GCTGACGCAACCCCCACTGGTTGGGGCATTGCCACCACCTGTCAGCTCCTTTCCGGGACTTTCGCTTTCC
CCCTCCCTATTGCCACGGCGGAACTCATCGCCGCCTGCCTTGCCCGCTGCTGGACAGGGGCTCGGCTGTT
GGGCACTGACAATTCCGTGGTGTTGTCGGGGAAATCATCGTCCTTTCCTTGGCTGCTCGCCTGTGTTGCC
ACCTGGATTCTGCGCGGGACGTCCTTCTGCTACGTCCCTTCGGCCCTCAATCCAGCGGACCTTCCTTCCC
GCGGCCTGCTGCCGGCTCTGCGGCCTCTTCCGCGTCTTCGCCTTCGCCCTCAGACGAGTCGGATCTCCCT
TTGGGCCGCCTCCCCGCATCGATACCGTCGACCTCGATCGAGACCTAGAAAAACATGGAGCAATCACAAG
TAGCAATACAGCAGCTACCAATGCTGATTGTGCCTGGCTAGAAGCACAAGAGGAGGAGGAGGTGGGTTTT
CCAGTCACACCTCAGGTACCTTTAAGACCAATGACTTACAAGGCAGCTGTAGATCTTAGCCACTTTTTAA
AAGAAAAGGGGGGACTGGAAGGGCTAATTCACTCCCAACGAAGACAAGATATCCTTGATCTGTGGATCTA
CCACACACAAGGCTACTTCCCTGATTGGCAGAACTACACACCAGGGCCAGGGATCAGATATCCACTGACC
TTTGGATGGTGCTACAAGCTAGTACCAGTTGAGCAAGAGAAGGTAGAAGAAGCCAATGAAGGAGAGAACA
CCCGCTTGTTACACCCTGTGAGCCTGCATGGGATGGATGACCCGGAGAGAGAAGTATTAGAGTGGAGGTT
TGACAGCCGCCTAGCATTTCATCACATGGCCCGAGAGCTGCATCCGGACTGTACTGGGTCTCTCTGGTTA
GACCAGATCTGAGCCTGGGAGCTCTCTGGCTAACTAGGGAACCCACTGCTTAAGCCTCAATAAAGCTTGC
CTTGAGTGCTTCAAGTAGTGTGTGCCCGTCTGTTGTGTGACTCTGGTAACTAGAGATCCCTCAGACCCTT
TTAGTCAGTGTGGAAAATCTCTAGCAGCATGTGAGCAAAAGGCCAGCAAAAGGCCAGGAACCGTAAAAAG
GCCGCGTTGCTGGCGTTTTTCCATAGGCTCCGCCCCCCTGACGAGCATCACAAAAATCGACGCTCAAGTC
AGAGGTGGCGAAACCCGACAGGACTATAAAGATACCAGGCGTTTCCCCCTGGAAGCTCCCTCGTGCGCTC
TCCTGTTCCGACCCTGCCGCTTACCGGATACCTGTCCGCCTTTCTCCCTTCGGGAAGCGTGGCGCTTTCT
CATAGCTCACGCTGTAGGTATCTCAGTTCGGTGTAGGTCGTTCGCTCCAAGCTGGGCTGTGTGCACGAAC
CCCCCGTTCAGCCCGACCGCTGCGCCTTATCCGGTAACTATCGTCTTGAGTCCAACCCGGTAAGACACGA
CTTATCGCCACTGGCAGCAGCCACTGGTAACAGGATTAGCAGAGCGAGGTATGTAGGCGGTGCTACAGAG
TTCTTGAAGTGGTGGCCTAACTACGGCTACACTAGAAGAACAGTATTTGGTATCTGCGCTCTGCTGAAGC
CAGTTACCTTCGGAAAAAGAGTTGGTAGCTCTTGATCCGGCAAACAAACCACCGCTGGTAGCGGTGGTTT
TTTTGTTTGCAAGCAGCAGATTACGCGCAGAAAAAAAGGATCTCAAGAAGATCCTTTGATCTTTTCTACG
GGGTCTGACGCTCAGTGGAACGAAAACTCACGTTAAGGGATTTTGGTCATGAGATTATCAAAAAGGATCT
TCACCTAGATCCTTTTAAATTAAAAATGAAGTTTTAAATCAATCTAAAGTATATATGAGTAAACTTGGTC
TGACAGTTACCAATGCTTAATCAGTGAGGCACCTATCTCAGCGATCTGTCTATTTCGTTCATCCATAGTT
GCCTGACTCCCCGTCGTGTAGATAACTACGATACGGGAGGGCTTACCATCTGGCCCCAGTGCTGCAATGA
TACCGCGAGACCCACGCTCACCGGCTCCAGATTTATCAGCAATAAACCAGCCAGCCGGAAGGGCCGAGCG
CAGAAGTGGTCCTGCAACTTTATCCGCCTCCATCCAGTCTATTAATTGTTGCCGGGAAGCTAGAGTAAGT
AGTTCGCCAGTTAATAGTTTGCGCAACGTTGTTGCCATTGCTACAGGCATCGTGGTGTCACGCTCGTCGT
TTGGTATGGCTTCATTCAGCTCCGGTTCCCAACGATCAAGGCGAGTTACATGATCCCCCATGTTGTGCAA
AAAAGCGGTTAGCTCCTTCGGTCCTCCGATCGTTGTCAGAAGTAAGTTGGCCGCAGTGTTATCACTCATG
GTTATGGCAGCACTGCATAATTCTCTTACTGTCATGCCATCCGTAAGATGCTTTTCTGTGACTGGTGAGT
ACTCAACCAAGTCATTCTGAGAATAGTGTATGCGGCGACCGAGTTGCTCTTGCCCGGCGTCAATACGGGA
TAATACCGCGCCACATAGCAGAACTTTAAAAGTGCTCATCATTGGAAAACGTTCTTCGGGGCGAAAACTC
TCAAGGATCTTACCGCTGTTGAGATCCAGTTCGATGTAACCCACTCGTGCACCCAACTGATCTTCAGCAT
CTTTTACTTTCACCAGCGTTTCTGGGTGAGCAAAAACAGGAAGGCAAAATGCCGCAAAAAAGGGAATAAG
GGCGACACGGAAATGTTGAATACTCATACTCTTCCTTTTTCAATATTATTGAAGCATTTATCAGGGTTAT
TGTCTCATGAGCGGATACATATTTGAATGTATTTAGAAAAATAAACAAATAGGGGTTCCG
Features (pLannotate 1.2.2; 21 found; start..end, strand, type, name):
     61..113     -  misc_feature   bom (fragment): basis of mobility region from pBR322
    268..647     +  enhancer       CMV enhancer: human cytomegalovirus immediate early enhancer
    648..847     +  promoter       CMV promoter: human cytomegalovirus (CMV) immediate early promoter
    865..1045    +  LTR            5' LTR (truncated): truncated 5' long terminal repeat (LTR) from HIV-1
   1092..1217    +  misc_feature   HIV-1 Ψ: packaging signal of human immunodeficiency virus type 1
   1201..1539    +  CDS            HIV-1 gag (fragment): gag protein from human immunodeficiency virus 1; gag
   1714..1947    +  misc_feature   RRE: The Rev response element (RRE) of HIV-1 allows for Rev-dependent mRNA export from the nucleus to the cytoplasm.
   2324..2424    +  CDS            Rev (fragment): human immunodeficiency virus 1 (HIV-1) Rev protein; rev; enhances nuclear export of unspliced and incompletely spliced viral mRNAs
   2474..2591    +  misc_feature   cPPT/CTS: central polypurine tract and central termination sequence of HIV-1
   2673..2913    +  promoter       U6 promoter: RNA polymerase III promoter for human U6 snRNA
   2943..3018    +  misc_RNA       gRNA scaffold: guide RNA scaffold for the Streptococcus pyogenes CRISPR/Cas9 system
   3071..3563    +  promoter       PGK promoter: mouse phosphoglycerate kinase 1 promoter
   3593..4623    +  CDS            Cre (fragment): site-specific recombinase Cre is a site-specific recombinase from bacteriophage P1. Recombination occurs at loxP sequences.
   4656..4679    +  misc_feature   MCS (fragment): pBluescript multiple cloning site
   4679..5267    +  misc_feature   WPRE: woodchuck hepatitis virus posttranscriptional regulatory element
   5268..5287    +  misc_feature   MCS (fragment): pBluescript multiple cloning site
   5289..5789    +  CDS            nef (fragment): NEF_HV1LA - Experimental evidence at protein level: Swiss-Prot protein existence level 1. Extracellular Nef protein targets CD4(+) T-lymphocytes for apoptosis by interacting with CXCR4 surface receptors. From Human immunodeficiency virus type 1 group M subtype B (isolate Lai) (HIV-1).
   5796..5976    +  LTR            5' LTR (truncated): truncated 5' long terminal repeat (LTR) from HIV-1
   6038..6626    -  rep_origin     ori: high-copy-number ColE1/pMB1/pBR322/pUC origin of replication
   6797..7657    -  CDS            AmpR: β-lactamase; bla; confers resistance to ampicillin, carbenicillin, and related antibiotics
   7658..2       -  promoter       AmpR promoter (across the origin): bla
