[The description below was written by a language model from this plasmid's Addgene catalogue record and pLannotate feature annotations shown in this document.]
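Description:
Lenti-sgFat1#1/Cre is a lentiviral CRISPR/Cre vector built on the pLL3.3 backbone, about 7.8 kb in the sequenced record. It is maintained in bacteria as a high-copy plasmid through a ColE1/pUC-type origin and is selected with ampicillin via the β-lactamase gene. The viral portion follows a standard HIV-1-derived transfer vector layout. A CMV enhancer/promoter is fused to a truncated 5' LTR to drive genomic RNA production in packaging cells. It is followed by the Ψ packaging signal with a gag fragment, the Rev response element for Rev-dependent nuclear export, and the cPPT/CTS, which aids nuclear import of the reverse-transcribed genome. A WPRE lies downstream of the payload to enhance transcript expression. A second truncated LTR, preceded by a residual nef fragment, closes the provirus. No viral structural or enzymatic genes are intact, so packaging functions must be supplied in trans.

The payload consists of two expression units. A human U6 RNA polymerase III promoter drives a guide RNA targeting mouse Fat1, fused to the Streptococcus pyogenes Cas9 scaffold. A mouse PGK promoter drives Cre recombinase. The vector does not encode Cas9 or a mammalian selection marker, so gene editing depends on Cas9 being provided by the recipient cells or animal. The associated publication concerns tumor suppression in oncogenic KRAS-driven lung cancer. That context suggests a design in which Cre recombines loxP-flanked alleles in transduced cells while the guide disrupts Fat1 in those same cells, allowing Fat1 to be tested as a candidate tumor suppressor. The record itself does not specify which floxed alleles are involved. The "#1" in the name implies it is one of several Fat1 guides.
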