Addgene plasmid #173633: Lenti-sgFat1#1/Cre
Purpose: Expresses a Fat1-targeting gRNA and Cre-recombinase
Depositing lab: Charles Swanton. Depositing organization: University College London. Publication: A functional taxonomy of tumor suppression in oncogenic KRAS-driven lung cancer. Cai H, Chew SK, Li C, Tsai MK, Andrejka L, Murray CW, Hughes NW, Shuldiner EG, Ashkin EL, Tang R, Hung KL, Chen LC, Lee SYC, Yousefi M, Lin WY, Kunder CA, Cong L, McFarland CD, Petrov DA, Swanton C, Winslow MM. Cancer Discov. 2021 Feb 19. pii: 2159-8290.CD-20-1325. doi: 10.1158/2159-8290.CD-20-1325. PubMed 33608386.
Backbone
  Vector backbone: pLL3.3
  Vector type: Lentiviral, Cre/Lox, CRISPR
Growth in bacteria
  Bacterial resistance: Ampicillin, 100 μg/mL
  Growth temperature: 37°C
  Growth strain: NEB Stable
  Copy number: High Copy
Gene/Insert
  Gene/Insert name: gRNA targeting Fat1
  gRNA/shRNA sequence: CGAGGACTTCGACTTCCCGG
  Species: M. musculus (mouse)
  Entrez Gene: Fat1 (a.k.a. 2310038E12Rik, Fath, mFat1)
  Cloning method: Restriction Enzyme; 5′ cloning site unknown (unknown if destroyed); 3′ cloning site unknown (unknown if destroyed)
Terms and licenses: Academic/Nonprofit Terms; Industry Terms: Not Available to Industry
How to cite: Lenti-sgFat1#1/Cre was a gift from Charles Swanton (Addgene plasmid # 173633 ; http://n2t.net/addgene:173633 ; RRID:Addgene_173633)
